Addgene plasmid #74710: pCDNA3.1- dCas9-2xNLS-EGFP
Purpose: Expresses dCas9-2xNLS-EGFP in mammalian cells
Depositing lab: Eugene Yeo. Depositing organization: University of California, San Diego (UCSD). Publication: Programmable RNA Tracking in Live Cells with CRISPR/Cas9. Nelles DA, Fang MY, O'Connell MR, Xu JL, Markmiller SJ, Doudna JA, Yeo GW. Cell. 2016 Mar 16. pii: S0092-8674(16)30204-5. doi: 10.1016/j.cell.2016.02.054. PubMed 26997482.
Backbone
  Vector backbone: pCDNA3.1(-)
  Vector type: Mammalian Expression, CRISPR
Growth in bacteria
  Bacterial resistance: Ampicillin, 100 μg/mL
  Growth temperature: 37°C
  Growth strain: DH5alpha
  Copy number: High Copy
Gene/Insert
  Gene/Insert name: dCas9-2xNLS-EGFP
  Promoter: CMV
  Tag / fusion protein: EGFP (N terminal on insert)
  Cloning method: Gibson Cloning
  Sequencing primers: 5′ T7
Terms and licenses: Academic/Nonprofit Terms; Industry Terms: Not Available to Industry
How to cite: pCDNA3.1- dCas9-2xNLS-EGFP was a gift from Eugene Yeo (Addgene plasmid # 74710 ; http://n2t.net/addgene:74710 ; RRID:Addgene_74710)
