[The description below was written by a language model from this plasmid's Addgene catalogue record and pLannotate feature annotations shown in this document.]
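Description:
pCDNA3.1- dCas9-2xNLS-EGFP is a mammalian expression plasmid of about 10.4 kb, built on the pCDNA3.1(-) backbone, for producing a fluorescently labelled, nuclease-inactive Cas9 in cultured mammalian cells. It is propagated in E. coli at high copy from a ColE1/pUC-type origin with ampicillin selection through the β-lactamase gene. An f1 origin is also present. For selection in mammalian cells, the backbone carries a neomycin phosphotransferase gene driven by the SV40 enhancer/early promoter and terminated by the SV40 polyadenylation signal. This cassette allows G418 selection of stable transfectants.

The payload is a single open reading frame under the CMV immediate early enhancer and promoter, ending at the bovine growth hormone polyadenylation signal. A T7 promoter lies just upstream of the coding region and also serves as the sequencing primer site. The feature table annotates a Streptococcus pyogenes Cas9 coding sequence followed, after a short gap, by EGFP. The automated annotation does not label the inactivating mutations or the two nuclear localization signals. These are taken from the construct name and stated purpose, and the NLS pair presumably sits in the linker between Cas9 and EGFP. The catalogue lists EGFP as N-terminal on the insert, whereas the annotated order and the plasmid name both place it C-terminal to dCas9. Short hits such as the HIV-1 LTR, ble and lacI fragments appear to be backbone remnants or annotation artefacts.

The associated publication concerns programmable tracking of RNA in living cells with CRISPR/Cas9, so the construct supplies the fluorescent dCas9 component for imaging guide-RNA-directed targets. No guide RNA cassette is present, so the guide must be provided separately.
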