Features (pLannotate 1.2.2; 21 found; start..end, strand, type, name):
      1..380     +  enhancer       CMV enhancer: human cytomegalovirus immediate early enhancer
    381..584     +  promoter       CMV promoter: human cytomegalovirus (CMV) immediate early promoter
    580..613     +  LTR            5' LTR (truncated) (fragment): truncated 5' long terminal repeat (LTR) from HIV-1
    629..647     +  promoter       T7 promoter: promoter for bacteriophage T7 RNA polymerase
    727..4830    +  CDS            Cas9: Cas9 (Csn1) endonuclease from the Streptococcus pyogenes Type II CRISPR/Cas system generates RNA-guided double strand breaks in DNA
   4930..5646    +  CDS            EGFP: the original enhanced GFP (Yang et al., 1996) mammalian codon-optimized
   5715..5939    +  polyA_signal   bGH poly(A) signal: bovine growth hormone polyadenylation signal
   5943..5964    +  promoter       SV40 promoter (fragment): SV40 enhancer and early promoter
   5985..6413    +  rep_origin     f1 ori (sequence partly withheld): f1 bacteriophage origin of replication; arrow indicates direction of (+) strand synthesis
   6427..6756    +  promoter       SV40 promoter: SV40 enhancer and early promoter
   6823..7614    +  CDS            neo: KKA2_KLEPN - Also known as kan, nptII. Experimental evidence at protein level: Swiss-Prot protein existence level 1. Resistance to kanamycin, neomycin, paromomycin, ribostamycin, butirosin and gentamicin B. From Klebsiella pneumoniae.
   7638..7796    +  CDS            ble (fragment): BLE_KLEPN - Experimental evidence at protein level: Swiss-Prot protein existence level 1. Binding protein with a strong affinity to the bleomycin family of antibiotics. Binds to CL990; an antimitotic-antibiotic compound. From Klebsiella pneumoniae.
   7791..7912    +  polyA_signal   SV40 poly(A) signal: SV40 polyadenylation signal
   7985..8001    -  protein_bind   lac operator: The lac repressor binds to the lac operator to inhibit transcription in E. coli. This inhibition can be relieved by adding lactose or isopropyl-β-D-thiogalactopyranoside (IPTG). lac repressor encoded by lacI
   8009..8039    -  promoter       lac promoter: promoter for the E. coli lac operon
   8054..8075    -  protein_bind   CAP binding site: CAP binding activates transcription in the presence of cAMP. E. coli catabolite activator protein
   8088..8180    -  CDS            lacI (fragment): lac repressor; lacI; The lac repressor binds to the lac operator to inhibit transcription in E. coli. This inhibition can be relieved by adding lactose or isopropyl-β-D-thiogalactopyranoside (IPTG).
   8363..8951    -  rep_origin     ori: high-copy-number ColE1/pMB1/pBR322/pUC origin of replication
   9122..9982    -  CDS            AmpR: β-lactamase; bla; confers resistance to ampicillin, carbenicillin, and related antibiotics
   9983..10087   -  promoter       AmpR promoter: bla
  10146..10198   -  misc_feature   bom (fragment): basis of mobility region from pBR322
>Addgene plasmid #74710 | pCDNA3.1- dCas9-2xNLS-EGFP | addgene full sequence | sequence record 227761 | Addgene NGS Result
GACATTGATTATTGACTAGTTATTAATAGTAATCAATTACGGGGTCATTAGTTCATAGCCCATATATGGA
GTTCCGCGTTACATAACTTACGGTAAATGGCCCGCCTGGCTGACCGCCCAACGACCCCCGCCCATTGACG
TCAATAATGACGTATGTTCCCATAGTAACGCCAATAGGGACTTTCCATTGACGTCAATGGGTGGAGTATT
TACGGTAAACTGCCCACTTGGCAGTACATCAAGTGTATCATATGCCAAGTACGCCCCCTATTGACGTCAA
TGACGGTAAATGGCCCGCCTGGCATTATGCCCAGTACATGACCTTATGGGACTTTCCTACTTGGCAGTAC
ATCTACGTATTAGTCATCGCTATTACCATGGTGATGCGGTTTTGGCAGTACATCAATGGGCGTGGATAGC
GGTTTGACTCACGGGGATTTCCAAGTCTCCACCCCATTGACGTCAATGGGAGTTTGTTTTGGCACCAAAA
TCAACGGGACTTTCCAAAATGTCGTAACAACTCCGCCCCATTGACGCAAATGGGCGGTAGGCGTGTACGG
TGGGAGGTCTATATAAGCAGAGCTCTCTGGCTAACTAGAGAACCCACTGCTTACTGGCTTATCGAAATTA
ATACGACTCACTATAGGGAGACCCAAGCTGGCTAGCGTTTAAACGGGCCCTCTAGACTCGAGCGGCCGCC
ACTGTGCTGGATATCTGCAGAGAACCATGGACAAGAAGTACAGCATCGGCCTGGCCATCGGCACCAACTC
TGTGGGCTGGGCCGTGATCACCGACGAGTACAAGGTGCCCAGCAAGAAATTCAAGGTGCTGGGCAACACC
GACCGGCACAGCATCAAGAAGAACCTGATCGGCGCCCTGCTGTTCGACAGCGGAGAAACAGCCGAGGCCA
CCCGGCTGAAGAGAACCGCCAGAAGAAGATACACCAGACGGAAGAACCGGATCTGCTATCTGCAAGAGAT
CTTCAGCAACGAGATGGCCAAGGTGGACGACAGCTTCTTCCACAGACTGGAAGAGTCCTTCCTGGTGGAA
GAGGATAAGAAGCACGAGCGGCACCCCATCTTCGGCAACATCGTGGACGAGGTGGCCTACCACGAGAAGT
ACCCCACCATCTACCACCTGAGAAAGAAACTGGTGGACAGCACCGACAAGGCCGACCTGCGGCTGATCTA
TCTGGCCCTGGCCCACATGATCAAGTTCCGGGGCCACTTCCTGATCGAGGGCGACCTGAACCCCGACAAC
AGCGACGTGGACAAGCTGTTCATCCAGCTGGTGCAGACCTACAACCAGCTGTTCGAGGAAAACCCCATCA
ACGCCAGCGGCGTGGACGCCAAGGCCATCCTGTCTGCCAGACTGAGCAAGAGCAGACGGCTGGAAAATCT
GATCGCCCAGCTGCCCGGCGAGAAGAAGAATGGCCTGTTCGGCAACCTGATTGCCCTGAGCCTGGGCCTG
ACCCCCAACTTCAAGAGCAACTTCGACCTGGCCGAGGATGCCAAACTGCAGCTGAGCAAGGACACCTACG
ACGACGACCTGGACAACCTGCTGGCCCAGATCGGCGACCAGTACGCCGACCTGTTTCTGGCCGCCAAGAA
CCTGTCCGACGCCATCCTGCTGAGCGACATCCTGAGAGTGAACACCGAGATCACCAAGGCCCCCCTGAGC
GCCTCTATGATCAAGAGATACGACGAGCACCACCAGGACCTGACCCTGCTGAAAGCTCTCGTGCGGCAGC
AGCTGCCTGAGAAGTACAAAGAGATTTTCTTCGACCAGAGCAAGAACGGCTACGCCGGCTACATCGATGG
CGGAGCCAGCCAGGAAGAGTTCTACAAGTTCATCAAGCCCATCCTGGAAAAGATGGACGGCACCGAGGAA
CTGCTCGTGAAGCTGAACAGAGAGGACCTGCTGCGGAAGCAGCGGACCTTCGACAACGGCAGCATCCCCC
ACCAGATCCACCTGGGAGAGCTGCACGCCATTCTGCGGCGGCAGGAAGATTTTTACCCATTCCTGAAGGA
CAACCGGGAAAAGATCGAGAAGATCCTGACCTTCCGCATCCCCTACTACGTGGGCCCTCTGGCCAGGGGA
AACAGCAGATTCGCCTGGATGACCAGAAAGAGCGAGGAAACCATCACCCCCTGGAACTTCGAGGAAGTGG
TGGACAAGGGCGCCAGCGCCCAGAGCTTCATCGAGCGGATGACCAACTTCGATAAGAACCTGCCCAACGA
GAAGGTGCTGCCCAAGCACAGCCTGCTGTACGAGTACTTCACCGTGTACAACGAGCTGACCAAAGTGAAA
TACGTGACCGAGGGAATGAGAAAGCCCGCCTTCCTGAGCGGCGAGCAGAAAAAAGCCATCGTGGACCTGC
TGTTCAAGACCAACCGGAAAGTGACCGTGAAGCAGCTGAAAGAGGACTACTTCAAGAAAATCGAGTGCTT
CGACTCCGTGGAAATCTCCGGCGTGGAAGATCGGTTCAACGCCTCCCTGGGCACATACCACGATCTGCTG
AAAATTATCAAGGACAAGGACTTCCTGGACAATGAGGAAAACGAGGACATTCTGGAAGATATCGTGCTGA
CCCTGACACTGTTTGAGGACAGAGAGATGATCGAGGAACGGCTGAAAACCTATGCCCACCTGTTCGACGA
CAAAGTGATGAAGCAGCTGAAGCGGCGGAGATACACCGGCTGGGGCAGGCTGAGCCGGAAGCTGATCAAC
GGCATCCGGGACAAGCAGTCCGGCAAGACAATCCTGGATTTCCTGAAGTCCGACGGCTTCGCCAACAGAA
ACTTCATGCAGCTGATCCACGACGACAGCCTGACCTTTAAAGAGGACATCCAGAAAGCCCAGGTGTCCGG
CCAGGGCGATAGCCTGCACGAGCACATTGCCAATCTGGCCGGCAGCCCCGCCATTAAGAAGGGCATCCTG
CAGACAGTGAAGGTGGTGGACGAGCTCGTGAAAGTGATGGGCCGGCACAAGCCCGAGAACATCGTGATCG
AAATGGCCAGAGAGAACCAGACCACCCAGAAGGGACAGAAGAACAGCCGCGAGAGAATGAAGCGGATCGA
AGAGGGCATCAAAGAGCTGGGCAGCCAGATCCTGAAAGAACACCCCGTGGAAAACACCCAGCTGCAGAAC
GAGAAGCTGTACCTGTACTACCTGCAGAATGGGCGGGATATGTACGTGGACCAGGAACTGGACATCAACC
GGCTGTCCGACTACGATGTGGACGCTATCGTGCCTCAGAGCTTTCTGAAGGACGACTCCATCGATAACAA
AGTGCTGACTCGGAGCGACAAGAACCGGGGCAAGAGCGACAACGTGCCCTCCGAAGAGGTCGTGAAGAAG
ATGAAGAACTACTGGCGCCAGCTGCTGAATGCCAAGCTGATTACCCAGAGGAAGTTCGACAATCTGACCA
AGGCCGAGAGAGGCGGCCTGAGCGAACTGGATAAGGCCGGCTTCATCAAGAGACAGCTGGTGGAAACCCG
GCAGATCACAAAGCACGTGGCACAGATCCTGGACTCCCGGATGAACACTAAGTACGACGAGAACGACAAA
CTGATCCGGGAAGTGAAAGTGATCACCCTGAAGTCCAAGCTGGTGTCCGATTTCCGGAAGGATTTCCAGT
TTTACAAAGTGCGCGAGATCAACAACTACCACCACGCCCACGACGCCTACCTGAACGCCGTCGTGGGAAC
CGCCCTGATCAAAAAGTACCCTAAGCTGGAAAGCGAGTTCGTGTACGGCGACTACAAGGTGTACGACGTG
CGGAAGATGATCGCCAAGAGCGAGCAGGAAATCGGCAAGGCTACCGCCAAGTACTTCTTCTACAGCAACA
TCATGAACTTTTTCAAGACCGAGATTACCCTGGCCAACGGCGAGATCCGGAAGCGGCCTCTGATCGAGAC
AAACGGCGAAACAGGCGAGATCGTGTGGGATAAGGGCCGGGACTTTGCCACCGTGCGGAAAGTGCTGTCT
ATGCCCCAAGTGAATATCGTGAAAAAGACCGAGGTGCAGACAGGCGGCTTCAGCAAAGAGTCTATCCTGC
CCAAGAGGAACAGCGACAAGCTGATCGCCAGAAAGAAGGACTGGGACCCTAAGAAGTACGGCGGCTTCGA
CAGCCCCACCGTGGCCTATTCTGTGCTGGTGGTGGCCAAAGTGGAAAAGGGCAAGTCCAAGAAACTGAAG
AGTGTGAAAGAGCTGCTGGGGATCACCATCATGGAAAGAAGCAGCTTCGAGAAGAATCCCATCGACTTTC
TGGAAGCCAAGGGCTACAAAGAAGTGAAAAAGGACCTGATCATCAAGCTGCCTAAGTACTCCCTGTTCGA
GCTGGAAAACGGCCGGAAGAGAATGCTGGCCTCTGCCGGCGAACTGCAGAAGGGAAACGAACTGGCCCTG
CCCTCCAAATATGTGAACTTCCTGTACCTGGCCAGCCACTATGAGAAGCTGAAGGGCTCCCCCGAGGATA
ATGAGCAGAAACAGCTGTTTGTGGAACAGCACAAACACTACCTGGACGAGATCATCGAGCAGATCAGCGA
GTTCTCCAAGAGAGTGATCCTGGCCGACGCTAATCTGGACAAGGTGCTGAGCGCCTACAACAAGCACAGA
GACAAGCCTATCAGAGAGCAGGCCGAGAATATCATCCACCTGTTTACCCTGACCAATCTGGGAGCCCCTG
CCGCCTTCAAGTACTTTGACACCACCATCGACCGGAAGAGGTACACCAGCACCAAAGAGGTGCTGGACGC
CACCCTGATCCACCAGAGCATCACCGGCCTGTACGAGACACGGATCGACCTGTCTCAGCTGGGAGGCGAC
GCCTATCCCTATGACGTGCCCGATTATGCCAGCCTGGGCAGCGGCTCCCCCAAGAAAAAACGCAAGGTGG
AAGATCCTAAGAAAAAGCGGAAAGTGGACGTGAGCAAGGGCGAGGAGCTGTTCACCGGGGTGGTGCCCAT
CCTGGTCGAGCTGGACGGCGACGTAAACGGCCACAAGTTCAGCGTGTCCGGCGAGGGCGAGGGCGATGCC
ACCTACGGCAAGCTGACCCTGAAGTTCATCTGCACCACCGGCAAGCTGCCCGTGCCCTGGCCCACCCTCG
TGACCACCCTGACCTACGGCGTGCAGTGCTTCAGCCGCTACCCCGACCACATGAAGCAGCACGACTTCTT
CAAGTCCGCCATGCCCGAAGGCTACGTCCAGGAGCGCACCATCTTCTTCAAGGACGACGGCAACTACAAG
ACCCGCGCCGAGGTGAAGTTCGAGGGCGACACCCTGGTGAACCGCATCGAGCTGAAGGGCATCGACTTCA
AGGAGGACGGCAACATCCTGGGGCACAAGCTGGAGTACAACTACAACAGCCACAACGTCTATATCATGGC
CGACAAGCAGAAGAACGGCATCAAGGTGAACTTCAAGATCCGCCACAACATCGAGGACGGCAGCGTGCAG
CTCGCCGACCACTACCAGCAGAACACCCCCATCGGCGACGGCCCCGTGCTGCTGCCCGACAACCACTACC
TGAGCACCCAGTCCGCCCTGAGCAAAGACCCCAACGAGAAGCGCGATCACATGGTCCTGCTGGAGTTCGT
GACCGCCGCCGGGATCACTCTCGGCATGGACGAGCTGTACAAGTAACCACCACACTGGACTAGTGGATCC
GAGCTCGGTACCAAGCTTAAGTTTAAACCGCTGATCAGCCTCGACTGTGCCTTCTAGTTGCCAGCCATCT
GTTGTTTGCCCCTCCCCCGTGCCTTCCTTGACCCTGGAAGGTGCCACTCCCACTGTCCTTTCCTAATAAA
ATGAGGAAATTGCATCGCATTGTCTGAGTAGGTGTCATTCTATTCTGGGGGGTGGGGTGGGGCAGGACAG
CAAGGGGGAGGATTGGGAAGACAATAGCAGGCATGCTGGGGATGCGGTGGGCTCTATGGCTTCTGAGGCG
GAAAGAACCAGCTGGGGCTCTAGGGGGTATCCCC
[124 nt withheld, positions 5985-6108]
C
[91 nt withheld, positions 6110-6200]
A
[49 nt withheld, positions 6202-6250]
CCTTTGACGTTGGAGTCCACGTTCTTT
[37 nt withheld, positions 6278-6314]
ACCCTATCTCGGTCTATTCTTTTGATTTATAAGGGATTTTGCCGATTTCGGCCTATTGGTTAAAAAATGA
GCTGATTTAACAAAAATTTAACGCGAATTAATTCTGTGGAATGTGTGTCAGTTAGGGTGTGGAAAGTCCC
CAGGCTCCCCAGCAGGCAGAAGTATGCAAAGCATGCATCTCAATTAGTCAGCAACCAGGTGTGGAAAGTC
CCCAGGCTCCCCAGCAGGCAGAAGTATGCAAAGCATGCATCTCAATTAGTCAGCAACCATAGTCCCGCCC
CTAACTCCGCCCATCCCGCCCCTAACTCCGCCCAGTTCCGCCCATTCTCCGCCCCATGGCTGACTAATTT
TTTTTATTTATGCAGAGGCCGAGGCCGCCTCTGCCTCTGAGCTATTCCAGAAGTAGTGAGGAGGCTTTTT
TGGAGGCCTAGGCTTTTGCAAAAAGCTCCCGGGAGCTTGTATATCCATTTTCGGATCTGATCAAGAGACA
GGATGAGGATCGTTTCGCATGATTGAACAAGATGGATTGCACGCAGGTTCTCCGGCCGCTTGGGTGGAGA
GGCTATTCGGCTATGACTGGGCACAACAGACAATCGGCTGCTCTGATGCCGCCGTGTTCCGGCTGTCAGC
GCAGGGGCGCCCGGTTCTTTTTGTCAAGACCGACCTGTCCGGTGCCCTGAATGAACTGCAGGACGAGGCA
GCGCGGCTATCGTGGCTGGCCACGACGGGCGTTCCTTGCGCAGCTGTGCTCGACGTTGTCACTGAAGCGG
GAAGGGACTGGCTGCTATTGGGCGAAGTGCCGGGGCAGGATCTCCTGTCATCTCACCTTGCTCCTGCCGA
GAAAGTATCCATCATGGCTGATGCAATGCGGCGGCTGCATACGCTTGATCCGGCTACCTGCCCATTCGAC
CACCAAGCGAAACATCGCATCGAGCGAGCACGTACTCGGATGGAAGCCGGTCTTGTCGATCAGGATGATC
TGGACGAAGAGCATCAGGGGCTCGCGCCAGCCGAACTGTTCGCCAGGCTCAAGGCGCGCATGCCCGACGG
CGAGGATCTCGTCGTGACCCATGGCGATGCCTGCTTGCCGAATATCATGGTGGAAAATGGCCGCTTTTCT
GGATTCATCGACTGTGGCCGGCTGGGTGTGGCGGACCGCTATCAGGACATAGCGTTGGCTACCCGTGATA
TTGCTGAAGAGCTTGGCGGCGAATGGGCTGACCGCTTCCTCGTGCTTTACGGTATCGCCGCTCCCGATTC
GCAGCGCATCGCCTTCTATCGCCTTCTTGACGAGTTCTTCTGAGCGGGACTCTGGGGTTCGAAATGACCG
ACCAAGCGACGCCCAACCTGCCATCACGAGATTTCGATTCCACCGCCGCCTTCTATGAAAGGTTGGGCTT
CGGAATCGTTTTCCGGGACGCCGGCTGGATGATCCTCCAGCGCGGGGATCTCATGCTGGAGTTCTTCGCC
CACCCCAACTTGTTTATTGCAGCTTATAATGGTTACAAATAAAGCAATAGCATCACAAATTTCACAAATA
AAGCATTTTTTTCACTGCATTCTAGTTGTGGTTTGTCCAAACTCATCAATGTATCTTATCATGTCTGTAT
ACCGTCGACCTCTAGCTAGAGCTTGGCGTAATCATGGTCATAGCTGTTTCCTGTGTGAAATTGTTATCCG
CTCACAATTCCACACAACATACGAGCCGGAAGCATAAAGTGTAAAGCCTGGGGTGCCTAATGAGTGAGCT
AACTCACATTAATTGCGTTGCGCTCACTGCCCGCTTTCCAGTCGGGAAACCTGTCGTGCCAGCTGCATTA
ATGAATCGGCCAACGCGCGGGGAGAGGCGGTTTGCGTATTGGGCGCTCTTCCGCTTCCTCGCTCACTGAC
TCGCTGCGCTCGGTCGTTCGGCTGCGGCGAGCGGTATCAGCTCACTCAAAGGCGGTAATACGGTTATCCA
CAGAATCAGGGGATAACGCAGGAAAGAACATGTGAGCAAAAGGCCAGCAAAAGGCCAGGAACCGTAAAAA
GGCCGCGTTGCTGGCGTTTTTCCATAGGCTCCGCCCCCCTGACGAGCATCACAAAAATCGACGCTCAAGT
CAGAGGTGGCGAAACCCGACAGGACTATAAAGATACCAGGCGTTTCCCCCTGGAAGCTCCCTCGTGCGCT
CTCCTGTTCCGACCCTGCCGCTTACCGGATACCTGTCCGCCTTTCTCCCTTCGGGAAGCGTGGCGCTTTC
TCATAGCTCACGCTGTAGGTATCTCAGTTCGGTGTAGGTCGTTCGCTCCAAGCTGGGCTGTGTGCACGAA
CCCCCCGTTCAGCCCGACCGCTGCGCCTTATCCGGTAACTATCGTCTTGAGTCCAACCCGGTAAGACACG
ACTTATCGCCACTGGCAGCAGCCACTGGTAACAGGATTAGCAGAGCGAGGTATGTAGGCGGTGCTACAGA
GTTCTTGAAGTGGTGGCCTAACTACGGCTACACTAGAAGAACAGTATTTGGTATCTGCGCTCTGCTGAAG
CCAGTTACCTTCGGAAAAAGAGTTGGTAGCTCTTGATCCGGCAAACAAACCACCGCTGGTAGCGGTGGTT
TTTTTGTTTGCAAGCAGCAGATTACGCGCAGAAAAAAAGGATCTCAAGAAGATCCTTTGATCTTTTCTAC
GGGGTCTGACGCTCAGTGGAACGAAAACTCACGTTAAGGGATTTTGGTCATGAGATTATCAAAAAGGATC
TTCACCTAGATCCTTTTAAATTAAAAATGAAGTTTTAAATCAATCTAAAGTATATATGAGTAAACTTGGT
CTGACAGTTACCAATGCTTAATCAGTGAGGCACCTATCTCAGCGATCTGTCTATTTCGTTCATCCATAGT
TGCCTGACTCCCCGTCGTGTAGATAACTACGATACGGGAGGGCTTACCATCTGGCCCCAGTGCTGCAATG
ATACCGCGAGACCCACGCTCACCGGCTCCAGATTTATCAGCAATAAACCAGCCAGCCGGAAGGGCCGAGC
GCAGAAGTGGTCCTGCAACTTTATCCGCCTCCATCCAGTCTATTAATTGTTGCCGGGAAGCTAGAGTAAG
TAGTTCGCCAGTTAATAGTTTGCGCAACGTTGTTGCCATTGCTACAGGCATCGTGGTGTCACGCTCGTCG
TTTGGTATGGCTTCATTCAGCTCCGGTTCCCAACGATCAAGGCGAGTTACATGATCCCCCATGTTGTGCA
AAAAAGCGGTTAGCTCCTTCGGTCCTCCGATCGTTGTCAGAAGTAAGTTGGCCGCAGTGTTATCACTCAT
GGTTATGGCAGCACTGCATAATTCTCTTACTGTCATGCCATCCGTAAGATGCTTTTCTGTGACTGGTGAG
TACTCAACCAAGTCATTCTGAGAATAGTGTATGCGGCGACCGAGTTGCTCTTGCCCGGCGTCAATACGGG
ATAATACCGCGCCACATAGCAGAACTTTAAAAGTGCTCATCATTGGAAAACGTTCTTCGGGGCGAAAACT
CTCAAGGATCTTACCGCTGTTGAGATCCAGTTCGATGTAACCCACTCGTGCACCCAACTGATCTTCAGCA
TCTTTTACTTTCACCAGCGTTTCTGGGTGAGCAAAAACAGGAAGGCAAAATGCCGCAAAAAAGGGAATAA
GGGCGACACGGAAATGTTGAATACTCATACTCTTCCTTTTTCAATATTATTGAAGCATTTATCAGGGTTA
TTGTCTCATGAGCGGATACATATTTGAATGTATTTAGAAAAATAAACAAATAGGGGTTCCGCGCACATTT
CCCCGAAAAGTGCCACCTGACGTCGACGGATCGGGAGATCTCCCGATCCCCTATGGTGCACTCTCAGTAC
AATCTGCTCTGATGCCGCATAGTTAAGCCAGTATCTGCTCCCTGCTTGTGTGTTGGAGGTCGCTGAGTAG
TGCGCGAGCAAAATTTAAGCTACAACAAGGCAAGGCTTGACCGACAATTGCATGAAGAATCTGCTTAGGG
TTAGGCGTTTTGCGCTGCTTCGCGATGTACGGGCCAGATATACGCGTT
