>Addgene plasmid #74710 | pCDNA3.1- dCas9-2xNLS-EGFP | depositor partial sequence | sequence record 141364 | dCas9-2xNLS-EGFP
ATGGACAAGAAGTACAGCATCGGCCTGGCCATCGGCACCAACTCTGTGGGCTGGGCCGTGATCACCGACG
AGTACAAGGTGCCCAGCAAGAAATTCAAGGTGCTGGGCAACACCGACCGGCACAGCATCAAGAAGAACCT
GATCGGCGCCCTGCTGTTCGACAGCGGAGAAACAGCCGAGGCCACCCGGCTGAAGAGAACCGCCAGAAGA
AGATACACCAGACGGAAGAACCGGATCTGCTATCTGCAAGAGATCTTCAGCAACGAGATGGCCAAGGTGG
ACGACAGCTTCTTCCACAGACTGGAAGAGTCCTTCCTGGTGGAAGAGGATAAGAAGCACGAGCGGCACCC
CATCTTCGGCAACATCGTGGACGAGGTGGCCTACCACGAGAAGTACCCCACCATCTACCACCTGAGAAAG
AAACTGGTGGACAGCACCGACAAGGCCGACCTGCGGCTGATCTATCTGGCCCTGGCCCACATGATCAAGT
TCCGGGGCCACTTCCTGATCGAGGGCGACCTGAACCCCGACAACAGCGACGTGGACAAGCTGTTCATCCA
GCTGGTGCAGACCTACAACCAGCTGTTCGAGGAAAACCCCATCAACGCCAGCGGCGTGGACGCCAAGGCC
ATCCTGTCTGCCAGACTGAGCAAGAGCAGACGGCTGGAAAATCTGATCGCCCAGCTGCCCGGCGAGAAGA
AGAATGGCCTGTTCGGCAACCTGATTGCCCTGAGCCTGGGCCTGACCCCCAACTTCAAGAGCAACTTCGA
CCTGGCCGAGGATGCCAAACTGCAGCTGAGCAAGGACACCTACGACGACGACCTGGACAACCTGCTGGCC
CAGATCGGCGACCAGTACGCCGACCTGTTTCTGGCCGCCAAGAACCTGTCCGACGCCATCCTGCTGAGCG
ACATCCTGAGAGTGAACACCGAGATCACCAAGGCCCCCCTGAGCGCCTCTATGATCAAGAGATACGACGA
GCACCACCAGGACCTGACCCTGCTGAAAGCTCTCGTGCGGCAGCAGCTGCCTGAGAAGTACAAAGAGATT
TTCTTCGACCAGAGCAAGAACGGCTACGCCGGCTACATCGATGGCGGAGCCAGCCAGGAAGAGTTCTACA
AGTTCATCAAGCCCATCCTGGAAAAGATGGACGGCACCGAGGAACTGCTCGTGAAGCTGAACAGAGAGGA
CCTGCTGCGGAAGCAGCGGACCTTCGACAACGGCAGCATCCCCCACCAGATCCACCTGGGAGAGCTGCAC
GCCATTCTGCGGCGGCAGGAAGATTTTTACCCATTCCTGAAGGACAACCGGGAAAAGATCGAGAAGATCC
TGACCTTCCGCATCCCCTACTACGTGGGCCCTCTGGCCAGGGGAAACAGCAGATTCGCCTGGATGACCAG
AAAGAGCGAGGAAACCATCACCCCCTGGAACTTCGAGGAAGTGGTGGACAAGGGCGCCAGCGCCCAGAGC
TTCATCGAGCGGATGACCAACTTCGATAAGAACCTGCCCAACGAGAAGGTGCTGCCCAAGCACAGCCTGC
TGTACGAGTACTTCACCGTGTACAACGAGCTGACCAAAGTGAAATACGTGACCGAGGGAATGAGAAAGCC
CGCCTTCCTGAGCGGCGAGCAGAAAAAAGCCATCGTGGACCTGCTGTTCAAGACCAACCGGAAAGTGACC
GTGAAGCAGCTGAAAGAGGACTACTTCAAGAAAATCGAGTGCTTCGACTCCGTGGAAATCTCCGGCGTGG
AAGATCGGTTCAACGCCTCCCTGGGCACATACCACGATCTGCTGAAAATTATCAAGGACAAGGACTTCCT
GGACAATGAGGAAAACGAGGACATTCTGGAAGATATCGTGCTGACCCTGACACTGTTTGAGGACAGAGAG
ATGATCGAGGAACGGCTGAAAACCTATGCCCACCTGTTCGACGACAAAGTGATGAAGCAGCTGAAGCGGC
GGAGATACACCGGCTGGGGCAGGCTGAGCCGGAAGCTGATCAACGGCATCCGGGACAAGCAGTCCGGCAA
GACAATCCTGGATTTCCTGAAGTCCGACGGCTTCGCCAACAGAAACTTCATGCAGCTGATCCACGACGAC
AGCCTGACCTTTAAAGAGGACATCCAGAAAGCCCAGGTGTCCGGCCAGGGCGATAGCCTGCACGAGCACA
TTGCCAATCTGGCCGGCAGCCCCGCCATTAAGAAGGGCATCCTGCAGACAGTGAAGGTGGTGGACGAGCT
CGTGAAAGTGATGGGCCGGCACAAGCCCGAGAACATCGTGATCGAAATGGCCAGAGAGAACCAGACCACC
CAGAAGGGACAGAAGAACAGCCGCGAGAGAATGAAGCGGATCGAAGAGGGCATCAAAGAGCTGGGCAGCC
AGATCCTGAAAGAACACCCCGTGGAAAACACCCAGCTGCAGAACGAGAAGCTGTACCTGTACTACCTGCA
GAATGGGCGGGATATGTACGTGGACCAGGAACTGGACATCAACCGGCTGTCCGACTACGATGTGGACGCT
ATCGTGCCTCAGAGCTTTCTGAAGGACGACTCCATCGATAACAAAGTGCTGACTCGGAGCGACAAGAACC
GGGGCAAGAGCGACAACGTGCCCTCCGAAGAGGTCGTGAAGAAGATGAAGAACTACTGGCGCCAGCTGCT
GAATGCCAAGCTGATTACCCAGAGGAAGTTCGACAATCTGACCAAGGCCGAGAGAGGCGGCCTGAGCGAA
CTGGATAAGGCCGGCTTCATCAAGAGACAGCTGGTGGAAACCCGGCAGATCACAAAGCACGTGGCACAGA
TCCTGGACTCCCGGATGAACACTAAGTACGACGAGAACGACAAACTGATCCGGGAAGTGAAAGTGATCAC
CCTGAAGTCCAAGCTGGTGTCCGATTTCCGGAAGGATTTCCAGTTTTACAAAGTGCGCGAGATCAACAAC
TACCACCACGCCCACGACGCCTACCTGAACGCCGTCGTGGGAACCGCCCTGATCAAAAAGTACCCTAAGC
TGGAAAGCGAGTTCGTGTACGGCGACTACAAGGTGTACGACGTGCGGAAGATGATCGCCAAGAGCGAGCA
GGAAATCGGCAAGGCTACCGCCAAGTACTTCTTCTACAGCAACATCATGAACTTTTTCAAGACCGAGATT
ACCCTGGCCAACGGCGAGATCCGGAAGCGGCCTCTGATCGAGACAAACGGCGAAACAGGCGAGATCGTGT
GGGATAAGGGCCGGGACTTTGCCACCGTGCGGAAAGTGCTGTCTATGCCCCAAGTGAATATCGTGAAAAA
GACCGAGGTGCAGACAGGCGGCTTCAGCAAAGAGTCTATCCTGCCCAAGAGGAACAGCGACAAGCTGATC
GCCAGAAAGAAGGACTGGGACCCTAAGAAGTACGGCGGCTTCGACAGCCCCACCGTGGCCTATTCTGTGC
TGGTGGTGGCCAAAGTGGAAAAGGGCAAGTCCAAGAAACTGAAGAGTGTGAAAGAGCTGCTGGGGATCAC
CATCATGGAAAGAAGCAGCTTCGAGAAGAATCCCATCGACTTTCTGGAAGCCAAGGGCTACAAAGAAGTG
AAAAAGGACCTGATCATCAAGCTGCCTAAGTACTCCCTGTTCGAGCTGGAAAACGGCCGGAAGAGAATGC
TGGCCTCTGCCGGCGAACTGCAGAAGGGAAACGAACTGGCCCTGCCCTCCAAATATGTGAACTTCCTGTA
CCTGGCCAGCCACTATGAGAAGCTGAAGGGCTCCCCCGAGGATAATGAGCAGAAACAGCTGTTTGTGGAA
CAGCACAAACACTACCTGGACGAGATCATCGAGCAGATCAGCGAGTTCTCCAAGAGAGTGATCCTGGCCG
ACGCTAATCTGGACAAGGTGCTGAGCGCCTACAACAAGCACAGAGACAAGCCTATCAGAGAGCAGGCCGA
GAATATCATCCACCTGTTTACCCTGACCAATCTGGGAGCCCCTGCCGCCTTCAAGTACTTTGACACCACC
ATCGACCGGAAGAGGTACACCAGCACCAAAGAGGTGCTGGACGCCACCCTGATCCACCAGAGCATCACCG
GCCTGTACGAGACACGGATCGACCTGTCTCAGCTGGGAGGCGACGCCTATCCCTATGACGTGCCCGATTA
TGCCAGCCTGGGCAGCGGCTCCCCCAAGAAAAAACGCAAGGTGGAAGATCCTAAGAAAAAGCGGAAAGTG
GACGTGAGCAAGGGCGAGGAGCTGTTCACCGGGGTGGTGCCCATCCTGGTCGAGCTGGACGGCGACGTAA
ACGGCCACAAGTTCAGCGTGTCCGGCGAGGGCGAGGGCGATGCCACCTACGGCAAGCTGACCCTGAAGTT
CATCTGCACCACCGGCAAGCTGCCCGTGCCCTGGCCCACCCTCGTGACCACCCTGACCTACGGCGTGCAG
TGCTTCAGCCGCTACCCCGACCACATGAAGCAGCACGACTTCTTCAAGTCCGCCATGCCCGAAGGCTACG
TCCAGGAGCGCACCATCTTCTTCAAGGACGACGGCAACTACAAGACCCGCGCCGAGGTGAAGTTCGAGGG
CGACACCCTGGTGAACCGCATCGAGCTGAAGGGCATCGACTTCAAGGAGGACGGCAACATCCTGGGGCAC
AAGCTGGAGTACAACTACAACAGCCACAACGTCTATATCATGGCCGACAAGCAGAAGAACGGCATCAAGG
TGAACTTCAAGATCCGCCACAACATCGAGGACGGCAGCGTGCAGCTCGCCGACCACTACCAGCAGAACAC
CCCCATCGGCGACGGCCCCGTGCTGCTGCCCGACAACCACTACCTGAGCACCCAGTCCGCCCTGAGCAAA
GACCCCAACGAGAAGCGCGATCACATGGTCCTGCTGGAGTTCGTGACCGCCGCCGGGATCACTCTCGGCA
TGGACGAGCTGTACAAGTAA
