>Addgene plasmid #74710 | pCDNA3.1- dCas9-2xNLS-EGFP | addgene partial sequence | sequence record 145687 | CMV-F 5'-CGCAAATGGGCGGTAGGCGTG-3'
ACCCACTGCTTACTGGCTTATCGAAATTAATACGACTCACTATAGGGAGACCCAAGCTGGCTAGCGTTTA
AACGGGCCCTCTAGACTCGAGCGGCCGCCACTGTGCTGGATATCTGCAGAGAACCATGGACAAGAAGTAC
AGCATCGGCCTGGCCATCGGCACCAACTCTGTGGGCTGGGCCGTGATCACCGACGAGTACAAGGTGCCCA
GCAAGAAATTCAAGGTGCTGGGCAACACCGACCGGCACAGCATCAAGAAGAACCTGATCGGCGCCCTGCT
GTTCGACAGCGGAGAAACAGCCGAGGCCACCCGGCTGAAGAGAACCGCCAGAAGAAGATACACCAGACGG
AAGAACCGGATCTGCTATCTGCAAGAGATCTTCAGCAACGAGATGGCCAAGGTGGACGACAGCTTCTTCC
ACAGACTGGAAGAGTCCTTCCTGGTGGAAGAGGATAAGAAGCACGAGCGGCACCCCATCTTCGGCAACAT
CGTGGACGAGGTGGCCTACCACGAGAAGTACCCCACCATCTACCACCTGAGAAAGAAACTGGTGGACAGC
ACCGACAAGGCCGACCTGCGGCTGATCTATCTGGCCCTGGCCCACATGATCAAGTTCCGGGGCCACTTCC
TGATCGAGGGCGACCTGAACCCCGACAACAGCGACGTGGACAAGCTGTTCATCCAGCTGGTGCAGACCTA
CAACCAGCTGTTCGAGGAAAACCCCATCAACGCCAGCGGCGTGGACGCCAAGGCCATCCTGTCTGCCAGA
CTGAGCAAGAGCAGACGGCTGGAAAATCTGATCGCCCAGCTGCCCGGCGAGA
