>Addgene plasmid #74710 | pCDNA3.1- dCas9-2xNLS-EGFP | addgene partial sequence | sequence record 145688 | BGH-rev 5'-TAGAAGGCACAGTCGAGG-3'
AGCTCGGATCCACTAGTCCAGTGTGGTGGTTACTTGTACAGCTCGTCCATGCCGAGAGTGATCCCGGCGG
CGGTCACGAACTCCAGCAGGACCATGTGATCGCGCTTCTCGTTGGGGTCTTTGCTCAGGGCGGACTGGGT
GCTCAGGTAGTGGTTGTCGGGCAGCAGCACGGGGCCGTCGCCGATGGGGGTGTTCTGCTGGTAGTGGTCG
GCGAGCTGCACGCTGCCGTCCTCGATGTTGTGGCGGATCTTGAAGTTCACCTTGATGCCGTTCTTCTGCT
TGTCGGCCATGATATAGACGTTGTGGCTGTTGTAGTTGTACTCCAGCTTGTGCCCCAGGATGTTGCCGTC
CTCCTTGAAGTCGATGCCCTTCAGCTCGATGCGGTTCACCAGGGTGTCGCCCTCGAACTTCACCTCGGCG
CGGGTCTTGTAGTTGCCGTCGTCCTTGAAGAAGATGGTGCGCTCCTGGACGTAGCCTTCGGGCATGGCGG
ACTTGAAGAAGTCGTGCTGCTTCATGTGGTCGGGGTAGCGGCTGAAGCACTGCACGCCGTAGGTCAGGGT
GGTCACGAGGGTGGGCCAGGGCACGGGCAGCTTGCCGGTGGTGCAGATGAACTTCAGGGTCAGCTTGCCG
TAGGTGGCATCGCCCTCGCCCTCGCCGGACACGCTGAACTTGTGGCCGTTTACGTCGCCGTCCAGCTCGA
CCAGGATGGGCACCACCCCGGTGAACAGCTCCTCGCCCTTGCTCACGTCCACTTTCCGCTTTTTCTTAGG
ATCTTCCACCTTGCGTTTTTTCTTGGGGGAGCCGCTGCCCAGGCTGGCATAATCGGGCACGTCATA
