>Addgene plasmid #74710 | pCDNA3.1- dCas9-2xNLS-EGFP | addgene partial sequence | sequence record 146404 | C-ter-GFP 5'-CTCCTCGCCCTTGCTCAC-3'
CCTTGCGTTTTTTCTTGGGGGAGCCGCTGCCCAGGCTGGCATAATCGGGCACGTCATAGGGATAGGCGTC
GCCTCCCAGCTGAGACAGGTCGATCCGTGTCTCGTACAGGCCGGTGATGCTCTGGTGGATCAGGGTGGCG
TCCAGCACCTCTTTGGTGCTGGTGTACCTCTTCCGGTCGATGGTGGTGTCAAAGTACTTGAAGGCGGCAG
GGGCTCCCAGATTGGTCAGGGTAAACAGGTGGATGATATTCTCGGCCTGCTCTCTGATAGGCTTGTCTCT
GTGCTTGTTGTAGGCGCTCAGCACCTTGTCCAGATTAGCGTCGGCCAGGATCACTCTCTTGGAGAACTCG
CTGATCTGCTCGATGATCTCGTCCAGGTAGTGTTTGTGCTGTTCCACAAACAGCTGTTTCTGCTCATTAT
CCTCGGGGGAGCCCTTCAGCTTCTCATAGTGGCTGGCCAGGTACAGGAAGTTCACATATTTGGAGGGCAG
GGCCAGTTCGTTTCCCTTCTGCAGTTCGCCGGCAGAGGCCAGCATTCTCTTCCGGCCGTTTTCCAGCTCG
AACAGGGAGTACTTAGGCAGCTTGATGATCAGGTCCTTTTTCACTTCTTTGTAGCCCTTGGCTTCCAGAA
AGTCGATGGGATTCTTCTCGAAGCTGCTTCTTTCCATGATGGTGATCCCCAGCAGCTCTTTCACACTCTT
CAGTTTCTTGGACTTGCCCTTTTCCACTTTGGCCACCACCAGCACAGAATAGGCCACGGTGGGGCTGTCG
AAGCCGCCGTACTTCTTA
