>Addgene plasmid #74710 | pCDNA3.1- dCas9-2xNLS-EGFP | addgene partial sequence | sequence record 146405 | dCas9-R2 5'-GGGTTTCCACCAGCTGTCTC-3'
GTTCGCTCAGGCCGCCTCTCTCGGCCTTGGTCAGATTGTCGAACTTCCTCTGGGTAATCAGCTTGGCATT
CAGCAGCTGGCGCCAGTAGTTCTTCATCTTCTTCACGACCTCTTCGGAGGGCACGTTGTCGCTCTTGCCC
CGGTTCTTGTCGCTCCGAGTCAGCACTTTGTTATCGATGGAGTCGTCCTTCAGAAAGCTCTGAGGCACGA
TAGCGTCCACATCGTAGTCGGACAGCCGGTTGATGTCCAGTTCCTGGTCCACGTACATATCCCGCCCATT
CTGCAGGTAGTACAGGTACAGCTTCTCGTTCTGCAGCTGGGTGTTTTCCACGGGGTGTTCTTTCAGGATC
TGGCTGCCCAGCTCTTTGATGCCCTCTTCGATCCGCTTCATTCTCTCGCGGCTGTTCTTCTGTCCCTTCT
GGGTGGTCTGGTTCTCTCTGGCCATTTCGATCACGATGTTCTCGGGCTTGTGCCGGCCCATCACTTTCAC
GAGCTCGTCCACCACCTTCACTGTCTGCAGGATGCCCTTCTTAATGGCGGGGCTGCCGGCCAGATTGGCA
ATGTGCTCGTGCAGGCTATCGCCCTGGCCGGACACCTGGGCTTTCTGGATGTCCTCTTTAAAGGTCAGGC
TGTCGTCGTGGATCAGCTGCATGAAGTTTCTGTTGGCGAAGCCGTCGGACTTCAGGAAATCCAGGATTGT
CTTGCCGGACTGCTTGTCCCGGATGCCGTTGATCAGCTTCCGGCTCAGCCTGCCCCAGCCGGTGTATCTC
CGCCGCTTCAGCTGCTTCATCACTTTGTCGTCGAACAGGTGGGCATAGGTTTTCAGCCGTTCCTCGATCA
TCTCTCTGTCCTCAA
